Addgene plasmid #65120: pYTK013
Purpose: Encodes pTEF1 as a Type 2 part to be used in the Dueber YTK system
Depositing lab: John Dueber. Depositing organization: University of California, Berkeley. Publication: A Highly Characterized Yeast Toolkit for Modular, Multipart Assembly. Lee ME, DeLoache WC, Cervantes B, Dueber JE. ACS Synth Biol. 2015 Apr 14. 10.1021/sb500366v PubMed 25871405.
Backbone
  Vector backbone: pYTK001
  Vector type: Bacterial Expression
Growth in bacteria
  Bacterial resistance: Chloramphenicol, 25 μg/mL
  Growth temperature: 37°C
  Growth strain: DH10B
  Copy number: High Copy
Gene/Insert
  Gene/Insert name: pTEF1
  Species: S. cerevisiae (budding yeast)
  Cloning method: Restriction Enzyme; 5′ cloning site BsmBI (destroyed during cloning); 3′ cloning site BsmBI (destroyed during cloning)
Terms and licenses: Academic/Nonprofit Terms; Industry Terms: Not Available to Industry
Depositor comments: Type 2 parts are promoters in the Dueber YTK. For more information, please visit the supplemental information in PMID:25871405.
How to cite: pYTK013 was a gift from John Dueber (Addgene plasmid # 65120 ; http://n2t.net/addgene:65120 ; RRID:Addgene_65120)
