[The description below was written by a language model from this plasmid's Addgene catalogue record and the feature table of its GenBank file.]
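Description:
pYTK013 is a small (2,371 bp) part-storage plasmid from the Dueber Yeast Toolkit (YTK), a modular, multipart assembly system for building constructs for Saccharomyces cerevisiae. It is built on the toolkit's pYTK001 part entry backbone and is catalogued as a bacterial vector. It is maintained in E. coli through a high-copy ColE1/pUC-type origin of replication and selected with chloramphenicol, via a cat (chloramphenicol acetyltransferase) gene encoded on the strand opposite the insert. The feature table shows no yeast origin or yeast selection marker, which fits its role as a parts carrier rather than a plasmid meant to function directly in yeast.

The payload is the S. cerevisiae TEF1 promoter (pTEF1), which normally drives the translation elongation factor EF-1-alpha gene and is generally regarded as a strong constitutive yeast promoter. It is annotated as a segment of about 400 bp, followed shortly downstream by a minimal phage lambda t0 transcription terminator belonging to the backbone. The promoter was inserted through BsmBI sites that were destroyed during cloning, as expected for Type IIS (Golden Gate-style) domestication into an entry vector.

In the toolkit's nomenclature, Type 2 parts are promoters, so pTEF1 occupies the promoter position when combined with the other part types, such as coding sequences and terminators, to assemble a yeast transcriptional unit. The record does not annotate the flanking sites or overhangs used to release the part in later assembly steps. It refers to the toolkit publication's supplemental information for those details.
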