LOCUS       Exported 2371 bp ds-DNA circular SYN 13-MAY-2021
DEFINITION  Encodes pTEF1 as a Type 2 part to be used in the Dueber YTK system.
ACCESSION   .
VERSION     .
KEYWORDS    pYTK013
SOURCE      synthetic DNA construct
  ORGANISM  synthetic DNA construct
REFERENCE   1 (bases 1 to 2371)
  AUTHORS   Lee ME, DeLoache WC, Cervantes B, Dueber JE
  TITLE     A Highly-characterized Yeast Toolkit for Modular, Multi-part
            Assembly.
  JOURNAL   ACS Synth Biol. 2015 Apr 14.
  PUBMED    25871405
REFERENCE   2 (bases 1 to 2371)
  AUTHORS   .
  TITLE     Direct Submission
  JOURNAL   Exported May 13, 2021 from SnapGene Server 1.1.58
            http://www.snapgene.com
FEATURES             Location/Qualifiers
     source          1..2371
                     /organism="synthetic DNA construct"
                     /mol_type="other DNA"
     promoter        293..700
                     /gene="S. cerevisiae TEF1"
                     /label=TEF1 promoter
                     /note="promoter for EF-1-alpha"
     terminator      736..770
                     /label=lambda t0 terminator
                     /note="minimal transcription terminator from phage lambda
                     (Scholtissek and Grosse, 1987)"
     CDS             complement(841..1500)
                     /codon_start=1
                     /gene="cat"
                     /product="chloramphenicol acetyltransferase"
                     /label=CmR
                     /note="confers resistance to chloramphenicol"
                     /translation="MEKKITGYTTVDISQWHRKEHFEAFQSVAQCTYNQTVQLDITAFL
                     KTVKKNKHKFYPAFIHILARLMNAHPEFRMAMKDGELVIWDSVHPCYTVFHEQTETFSS
                     LWSEYHDDFRQFLHIYSQDVACYGENLAYFPKGFIENMFFVSANPWVSFTSFDLNVANM
                     DNFFAPVFTMGKYYTQGDKVLMPLAIQVHHAVCDGFHVGRMLNELQQYCDEWQGGA"
     primer_bind     1415..1434
                     /label=CAT-R
                     /note="Chloramphenicol resistance gene, reverse primer"
     rep_origin      1682..2270
                     /direction=RIGHT
                     /label=ori
                     /note="high-copy-number ColE1/pMB1/pBR322/pUC origin of
                     replication"
     primer_bind     2171..2190
                     /label=pBR322ori-F
                     /note="pBR322 origin, forward primer"
ORIGIN
        1 tcggtctcaa acgccttgcc aacagggagt tcttcagaga catggaggct caaaacgaaa
       61 ttattgacag cctagacatc aatagtcata caacagaaag cgaccaccca actttggctg
      121 ataatagcgt ataaacaatg catactttgt acgttcaaaa tacaatgcag tagatatatt
      181 tatgcatatt acatataata catatcacat aggaagcaac aggcgcgttg gacttttaat
      241 tttcgaggac cgcgaatcct tacatcacac ccaatccccc acaagtgatc ccccacacac
      301 catagcttca aaatgtttct actccttttt tactcttcca gattttctcg gactccgcgc
      361 atcgccgtac cacttcaaaa cacccaagca cagcatacta aatttcccct ctttcttcct
      421 ctagggtgtc gttaattacc cgtactaaag gtttggaaaa gaaaaaagac accgcctcgt
      481 ttctttttct tcgtcgaaaa aggcaataaa aatttttatc acgtttcttt ttcttgaaaa
      541 tttttttttt tgattttttt ctctttcgat gacctcccat tgatatttaa gttaataaac
      601 ggtcatcaat ttctcaagtt tcagtttcat ttttcttgtt ctattacaac tttttttact
      661 tcttgctcat tagaaagaaa gcatagcaat ctaatctaag ttttaattac aaaagatcta
      721 tgtgagacca gaccaataaa aaacgcccgg cggcaaccga gcgttctgaa caaatccaga
      781 tggagttctg aggtcattac tggatctatc aacaggagtc caagcgagct cgatatcaaa
      841 ttacgccccg ccctgccact catcgcagta ctgttgtaat tcattaagca ttctgccgac
      901 atggaagcca tcacaaacgg catgatgaac ctgaatcgcc agcggcatca gcaccttgtc
      961 gccttgcgta taatatttgc ccatggtgaa aacgggggcg aagaagttgt ccatattggc
     1021 cacgtttaaa tcaaaactgg tgaaactcac ccagggattg gctgaaacga aaaacatatt
     1081 ctcaataaac cctttaggga aataggccag gttttcaccg taacacgcca catcttgcga
     1141 atatatgtgt agaaactgcc ggaaatcgtc gtggtattca ctccagagcg atgaaaacgt
     1201 ttcagtttgc tcatggaaaa cggtgtaaca agggtgaaca ctatcccata tcaccagctc
     1261 accgtctttc attgccatac gaaattccgg atgagcattc atcaggcggg caagaatgtg
     1321 aataaaggcc ggataaaact tgtgcttatt tttctttacg gtctttaaaa aggccgtaat
     1381 atccagctga acggtctggt tataggtaca ttgagcaact gactgaaatg cctcaaaatg
     1441 ttctttacga tgccattggg atatatcaac ggtggtatat ccagtgattt ttttctccat
     1501 tttagcttcc ttagctcctg aaaatctcga taactcaaaa aatacgcccg gtagtgatct
     1561 tatttcatta tggtgaaagt tggaacctct tacgtgcccg atcaatcatg accaaaatcc
     1621 cttaacgtga gttttcgttc cactgagcgt cagaccccgt agaaaagatc aaaggatctt
     1681 cttgagatcc tttttttctg cgcgtaatct gctgcttgca aacaaaaaaa ccaccgctac
     1741 cagcggtggt ttgtttgccg gatcaagagc taccaactct ttttccgaag gtaactggct
     1801 tcagcagagc gcagatacca aatactgttc ttctagtgta gccgtagtta ggccaccact
     1861 tcaagaactc tgtagcaccg cctacatacc tcgctctgct aatcctgtta ccagtggctg
     1921 ctgccagtgg cgataagtcg tgtcttaccg ggttggactc aagacgatag ttaccggata
     1981 aggcgcagcg gtcgggctga acggggggtt cgtgcacaca gcccagcttg gagcgaacga
     2041 cctacaccga actgagatac ctacagcgtg agctatgaga aagcgccacg cttcccgaag
     2101 ggagaaaggc ggacaggtat ccggtaagcg gcagggtcgg aacaggagag cgcacgaggg
     2161 agcttccagg gggaaacgcc tggtatcttt atagtcctgt cgggtttcgc cacctctgac
     2221 ttgagcgtcg atttttgtga tgctcgtcag gggggcggag cctatggaaa aacgccagca
     2281 acgcggcctt tttacggttc ctggcctttt gctggccttt tgctcacatg ttctttcctg
     2341 cgttatcccc tgattctgtg gataaccgta g
//
