>Addgene plasmid #65120 | pYTK013 | addgene partial sequence | sequence record 112404 | CAT-F 5'-GTTTGTGATGGCTTCCATGTC-3'
ACAGTACTGCGATGAGTGGCAGGGCGGGGCGTAATTTGATATCGAGCTCGCTTGGACTCCTGTTGATAGA
TCCAGTAATGACCTCAGAACTCCATCTGGATTTGTTCAGAACGCTCGGTTGCCGCCGGGCGTTTTTTATT
GGTCTGGTCTCACATAGATCTTTTGTAATTAAAACTTAGATTAGATTGCTATGCTTTCTTTCTAATGAGC
AAGAAGTAAAAAAAGTTGTAATAGAACAAGAAAAATGAAACTGAAACTTGAGAAATTGATGACCGTTTAT
TAACTTAAATATCAATGGGAGGTCATCGAAAGAGAAAAAAATCAAAAAAAAAAATTTTCAAGAAAAAGAA
ACGTGATAAAAATTTTTATTGCCTTTTTCGACGAAGAAAAAGAAACGAGGCGGTGTCTTTTTTCTTTTCC
AAACCTTTAGTACGGGTAATTAACGACACCCTAGAGGAAGAAAGAGGGGAAATTTAGTATGCTGTGCTTG
GGTGTTTTGAAGTGGTACGGCGATGCGCGGAGTCCGAGAAAATCTGGAAGAGTAAAAAAGGAGTAGAAAC
ATTTTGAAGCTATGGTGTGTGGGGGATCACTTGTGGGGGATTGGGTGTGATGTAAGGATTCGCGGTCCTC
GAAAATTAAAAGTCCAACGCGCCTGTTGCTTCCTATGTGATATGTATTATATGTAATATGCATAAATATA
TCTACTGCATTGTATTTTGAACGTACAAAGTATGCATTGTTTATACGCTATTATCAGCCAAAGTTGGGTG
GTCGCTTTCTGTTGTATGACTATTGATGTCTAGGCTGTCAATAATTTCGTTTTGAGCCTCCATGTCTCTG
AAGAACTCCCTGTTGG
