>Addgene plasmid #65120 | pYTK013 | addgene partial sequence | sequence record 218138 | pRS414-R 5'-CACCTCTGACTTGAGCGTCG-3'
CCTATGGAAACGCCAGCAACGCGGCCTTTTTACGGTTCCTGGCCTTTTGCTGGCCTTTTGCTCACATGTT
CTTTCCTGCGTTATCCCCTGATTCTGTGGATAACCGTAGTCGGTCTCAAACGCCTTGCCAACAGGGAGTT
CTTCAGAGACATGGAGGCTCAAAACGAAATTATTGACAGCCTAGACATCAATAGTCATACAACAGAAAGC
GACCACCCAACTTTGGCTGATAATAGCGTATAAACAATGCATACTTTGTACGTTCAAAATACAATGCAGT
AGATATATTTATGCATATTACATATAATACATATCACATAGGAAGCAACAGGCGCGTTGGACTTTTAATT
TTCGAGGACCGCGAATCCTTACATCACACCCAATCCCCCACAAGTGATCCCCCACACACCATAGCTTCAA
AATGTTTCTACTCCTTTTTTACTCTTCCAGATTTTCTCGGACTCCGCGCATCGCCGTACCACTTCAAAAC
ACCCAAGCACAGCATACTAAATTTCCCCTCTTTCTTCCTCTAGGGTGTCGTTAATTACCCGTACTAAAGG
TTTGGAAAAGAAAAAAGACACCGCCTCGTTTCTTTTTCTTCGTCGAAAAAGGCAATAAAAATTTTTATCA
CGTTTCTTTTTCTTGAAAATTTTTTTTTTTGATTTTTTTCTCTTTCGATGACCTCCCATTGATATTTAAG
TTAATAAACGG
